>Addgene plasmid #210359 | ATG9A-2STrep | addgene full sequence | sequence record 417465 | Addgene NGS Result
ACGGATCGGGAGATCTCCCGATCCCCTATGGTGCACTCTCAGTACAATCTGCTCTGATGCCGCATAGTTA
AGCCAGTATCTGCTCCCTGCTTGTGTGTTGGAGGTCGCTGAGTAGTGCGCGAGCAAAATTTAAGCTACAA
CAAGGCAAGGCTTGACCGACAATTGCATGAAGAATCTGCTTAGGGTTAGGCGTTTTGCGCTGCTTCGCGA
TGTACGGGCCAGATATACGCGTTGACATTGATTATTGACTAGTTATTAATAGTAATCAATTACGGGGTCA
TTAGTTCATAGCCCATATATGGAGTTCCGCGTTACATAACTTACGGTAAATGGCCCGCCTGGCTGACCGC
CCAACGACCCCCGCCCATTGACGTCAATAATGACGTATGTTCCCATAGTAACGCCAATAGGGACTTTCCA
TTGACGTCAATGGGTGGAGTATTTACGGTAAACTGCCCACTTGGCAGTACATCAAGTGTATCATATGCCA
AGTACGCCCCCTATTGACGTCAATGACGGTAAATGGCCCGCCTGGCATTATGCCCAGTACATGACCTTAT
GGGACTTTCCTACTTGGCAGTACATCTACGTATTAGTCATCGCTATTACCATGGTGATGCGGTTTTGGCA
GTACATCAATGGGCGTGGATAGCGGTTTGACTCACGGGGATTTCCAAGTCTCCACCCCATTGACGTCAAT
GGGAGTTTGTTTTGGCACCAAAATCAACGGGACTTTCCAAAATGTCGTAACAACTCCGCCCCATTGACGC
AAATGGGCGGTAGGCGTGTACGGTGGGAGGTCTATATAAGCAGAGCTCTCTGGCTAACTAGAGAACCCAC
TGCTTACTGGCTTATCGAAATTAATACGACTCACTATAGGGAGACCCAAGCTTGGTACCGAGCTCGGATC
CATGGCGCAGTTTGACACTGAATACCAGCGCCTAGAGGCCTCCTATAGTGATTCACCCCCAGGGGAGGAG
GACCTGTTGGTGCACGTCGCCGAGGGGAGCAAGTCACCTTGGCACCATATTGAAAACCTTGACCTCTTCT
TCTCTCGAGTTTATAATCTGCACCAGAAGAATGGCTTCACATGTATGCTCATCGGGGAGATCTTTGAGCT
CATGCAGTTCCTCTTTGTGGTTGCCTTCACTACCTTCCTGGTCAGCTGCGTGGACTATGACATCCTATTT
GCCAACAAGATGGTGAACCACAGTCTTCACCCTACTGAACCCGTCAAGGTCACTCTGCCAGACGCCTTTT
TGCCTGCTCAAGTCTGTAGTGCCAGGATTCAGGAAAATGGCTCCCTTATCACCATCCTGGTCATTGCTGG
TGTCTTCTGGATCCACCGGCTTATCAAGTTCATCTATAACATTTGCTGCTACTGGGAGATCCACTCCTTC
TACCTGCACGCTCTGCGCATCCCTATGTCTGCCCTTCCGTATTGCACGTGGCAAGAAGTGCAGGCCCGGA
TCGTGCAGACGCAGAAGGAGCACCAGATCTGCATCCACAAACGTGAGCTGACAGAACTGGACATCTACCA
CCGCATCCTCCGTTTCCAGAACTACATGGTGGCACTGGTTAACAAATCCCTCCTGCCTCTGCGCTTCCGC
CTGCCTGGCCTCGGGGAAGCTGTCTTCTTCACCCGTGGTCTCAAGTACAACTTTGAGCTGATCCTCTTCT
GGGGACCTGGCTCTCTGTTTCTCAATGAATGGAGCCTCAAGGCCGAGTACAAACGTGGGGGGCAACGGCT
AGAGCTGGCCCAGCGCCTCAGCAACCGCATCCTGTGGATTGGCATCGCTAACTTCCTGCTGTGCCCCCTC
ATCCTCATATGGCAAATCCTCTATGCCTTCTTCAGCTATGCTGAGGTGCTGAAGCGGGAGCCGGGGGCCC
TGGGAGCACGCTGCTGGTCACTCTATGGCCGCTGCTACCTCCGCCACTTCAACGAGCTGGAGCACGAGCT
GCAGTCCCGCCTCAACCGTGGCTACAAGCCCGCCTCCAAGTACATGAATTGCTTCTTGTCACCTCTTTTG
ACACTGCTGGCCAAGAATGGAGCCTTCTTCGCTGGCTCCATCCTGGCTGTGCTTATTGCCCTCACCATTT
ATGACGAAGATGTGTTGGCTGTGGAACATGTGCTGACCACCGTCACACTCCTGGGGGTCACCGTGACCGT
GTGCAGGTCCTTTATCCCGGACCAGCACATGGTGTTCTGCCCTGAGCAGCTGCTCCGCGTGATCCTCGCT
CACATCCACTACATGCCTGACCACTGGCAGGGTAATGCCCACCGCTCGCAGACCCGGGACGAGTTTGCCC
AGCTCTTCCAGTACAAGGCAGTGTTCATTTTGGAAGAGTTGCTGAGCCCCATTGTCACACCCCTCATCCT
CATCTTCTGCCTGCGCCCACGGGCCCTGGAGATTATAGACTTCTTCCGAAACTTCACCGTGGAGGTCGTT
GGTGTGGGAGATACCTGCTCCTTTGCTCAGATGGATGTTCGCCAGCATGGTCATCCCCAGTGGCTATCTG
CTGGGCAGACAGAGGCCTCAGTGTACCAGCAAGCTGAGGATGGAAAGACAGAGTTGTCACTCATGCACTT
TGCCATCACCAACCCTGGCTGGCAGCCACCACGTGAGAGCACAGCCTTCCTAGGCTTCCTCAAGGAGCAG
GTTCAGCGGGATGGAGCAGCTGCTAGCCTCGCCCAAGGGGGTCTGCTCCCTGAAAATGCCCTCTTTACGT
CTATCCAGTCCTTACAATCTGAGTCTGAGCCCCTGAGCCTTATCGCAAATGTGGTAGCTGGCTCATCCTG
CCGGGGCCCTCCACTGCCCAGAGACCTGCAGGGCTCCAGGCACAGGGCTGAAGTCGCCTCTGCCCTGCGC
TCCTTCTCCCCGCTGCAACCCGGGCAGGCGCCCACAGGCCGGGCTCACAGCACCATGACAGGCTCTGGGG
TGGATGCCAGGACAGCCAGCTCCGGGAGCAGCGTGTGGGAAGGACAGCTGCAGAGCCTGGTGCTGTCAGA
ATATGCATCCACAGAGATGAGCCTGCATGCCCTCTATATGCACCAGCTCCACAAGCAGCAGGCCCAGGCT
GAACCTGAGCGGCATGTATGGCACCGCCGGGAGAGTGATGAGAGTGGAGAAAGCGCCCCTGATGAAGGGG
GAGAGGGCGCCCGGGCCCCCCAGTCTATCCCTCGCTCTGCTAGCTATCCCTGTGCAGCACCCCGGCCTGG
AGCTCCTGAGACCACCGCCCTGCATGGGGGCTTCCAGAGGCGCTACGGTGGCATCACAGATCCTGGCACA
GTGCCCAGGGTTCCCTCTCATTTCTCTCGGCTGCCTCTTGGAGGGTGGGCAGAAGATGGGCAGTCGGCAT
CAAGGCACCCTGAGCCCGTGCCCGAAGAGGGCTCGGAGGATGAGCTACCCCCTCAGGTGCACAAGGTAGA
ATTCGCCGCCACCATGGCGGCCGCCAGCTGGAGCCACCCTCAGTTCGAGAAGGGAGGAGGAAGCGGCGGA
GGCAGCGGAGGAGGAAGCTGGAGCCACCCGCAGTTCGAGAAATGACTCGAGCATGCATCTAGAGGCTGGA
GCCACCCGCAGTTCGAGAAATGACTCGAGCATGCATCTAGAGGGCCCTATTCTATAGTGTCACCTAAATG
CTAGAGCTCGCTGATCAGCCTCGACTGTGCCTTCTAGTTGCCAGCCATCTGTTGTTTGCCCCTCCCCCGT
GCCTTCCTTGACCCTGGAAGGTGCCACTCCCACTGTCCTTTCCTAATAAAATGAGGAAATTGCATCGCAT
TGTCTGAGTAGGTGTCATTCTATTCTGGGGGGTGGGGTGGGGCAGGACAGCAAGGGGGAGGATTGGGAAG
ACAATAGCAGGCATGCTGGGGATGCGGTGGGCTCTATGGCTTCTGAGGCGGAAAGAACCAGCTGGGGCTC
TAGGGGGTATCCCC
[124 nt withheld, positions 3935-4058]
C
[91 nt withheld, positions 4060-4150]
A
[49 nt withheld, positions 4152-4200]
CCTTTGACGTTGGAGTCCACGTTCTTT
[37 nt withheld, positions 4228-4264]
ACCCTATCTCGGTCTATTCTTTTGATTTATAAGGGATTTTGCCGATTTCGGCCTATTGGTTAAAAAATGA
GCTGATTTAACAAAAATTTAACGCGAATTAATTCTGTGGAATGTGTGTCAGTTAGGGTGTGGAAAGTCCC
CAGGCTCCCCAGCAGGCAGAAGTATGCAAAGCATGCATCTCAATTAGTCAGCAACCAGGTGTGGAAAGTC
CCCAGGCTCCCCAGCAGGCAGAAGTATGCAAAGCATGCATCTCAATTAGTCAGCAACCATAGTCCCGCCC
CTAACTCCGCCCATCCCGCCCCTAACTCCGCCCAGTTCCGCCCATTCTCCGCCCCATGGCTGACTAATTT
TTTTTATTTATGCAGAGGCCGAGGCCGCCTCTGCCTCTGAGCTATTCCAGAAGTAGTGAGGAGGCTTTTT
TGGAGGCCTAGGCTTTTGCAAAAAGCTCCCGGGAGCTTGTATATCCATTTTCGGATCTGATCAAGAGACA
GGATGAGGATCGTTTCGCATGATTGAACAAGATGGATTGCACGCAGGTTCTCCGGCCGCTTGGGTGGAGA
GGCTATTCGGCTATGACTGGGCACAACAGACAATCGGCTGCTCTGATGCCGCCGTGTTCCGGCTGTCAGC
GCAGGGGCGCCCGGTTCTTTTTGTCAAGACCGACCTGTCCGGTGCCCTGAATGAACTGCAGGACGAGGCA
GCGCGGCTATCGTGGCTGGCCACGACGGGCGTTCCTTGCGCAGCTGTGCTCGACGTTGTCACTGAAGCGG
GAAGGGACTGGCTGCTATTGGGCGAAGTGCCGGGGCAGGATCTCCTGTCATCTCACCTTGCTCCTGCCGA
GAAAGTATCCATCATGGCTGATGCAATGCGGCGGCTGCATACGCTTGATCCGGCTACCTGCCCATTCGAC
CACCAAGCGAAACATCGCATCGAGCGAGCACGTACTCGGATGGAAGCCGGTCTTGTCGATCAGGATGATC
TGGACGAAGAGCATCAGGGGCTCGCGCCAGCCGAACTGTTCGCCAGGCTCAAGGCGCGCATGCCCGACGG
CGAGGATCTCGTCGTGACCCATGGCGATGCCTGCTTGCCGAATATCATGGTGGAAAATGGCCGCTTTTCT
GGATTCATCGACTGTGGCCGGCTGGGTGTGGCGGACCGCTATCAGGACATAGCGTTGGCTACCCGTGATA
TTGCTGAAGAGCTTGGCGGCGAATGGGCTGACCGCTTCCTCGTGCTTTACGGTATCGCCGCTCCCGATTC
GCAGCGCATCGCCTTCTATCGCCTTCTTGACGAGTTCTTCTGAGCGGGACTCTGGGGTTCGAAATGACCG
ACCAAGCGACGCCCAACCTGCCATCACGAGATTTCGATTCCACCGCCGCCTTCTATGAAAGGTTGGGCTT
CGGAATCGTTTTCCGGGACGCCGGCTGGATGATCCTCCAGCGCGGGGATCTCATGCTGGAGTTCTTCGCC
CACCCCAACTTGTTTATTGCAGCTTATAATGGTTACAAATAAAGCAATAGCATCACAAATTTCACAAATA
AAGCATTTTTTTCACTGCATTCTAGTTGTGGTTTGTCCAAACTCATCAATGTATCTTATCATGTCTGTAT
ACCGTCGACCTCTAGCTAGAGCTTGGCGTAATCATGGTCATAGCTGTTTCCTGTGTGAAATTGTTATCCG
CTCACAATTCCACACAACATACGAGCCGGAAGCATAAAGTGTAAAGCCTGGGGTGCCTAATGAGTGAGCT
AACTCACATTAATTGCGTTGCGCTCACTGCCCGCTTTCCAGTCGGGAAACCTGTCGTGCCAGCTGCATTA
ATGAATCGGCCAACGCGCGGGGAGAGGCGGTTTGCGTATTGGGCGCTCTTCCGCTTCCTCGCTCACTGAC
TCGCTGCGCTCGGTCGTTCGGCTGCGGCGAGCGGTATCAGCTCACTCAAAGGCGGTAATACGGTTATCCA
CAGAATCAGGGGATAACGCAGGAAAGAACATGTGAGCAAAAGGCCAGCAAAAGGCCAGGAACCGTAAAAA
GGCCGCGTTGCTGGCGTTTTTCCATAGGCTCCGCCCCCCTGACGAGCATCACAAAAATCGACGCTCAAGT
CAGAGGTGGCGAAACCCGACAGGACTATAAAGATACCAGGCGTTTCCCCCTGGAAGCTCCCTCGTGCGCT
CTCCTGTTCCGACCCTGCCGCTTACCGGATACCTGTCCGCCTTTCTCCCTTCGGGAAGCGTGGCGCTTTC
TCATAGCTCACGCTGTAGGTATCTCAGTTCGGTGTAGGTCGTTCGCTCCAAGCTGGGCTGTGTGCACGAA
CCCCCCGTTCAGCCCGACCGCTGCGCCTTATCCGGTAACTATCGTCTTGAGTCCAACCCGGTAAGACACG
ACTTATCGCCACTGGCAGCAGCCACTGGTAACAGGATTAGCAGAGCGAGGTATGTAGGCGGTGCTACAGA
GTTCTTGAAGTGGTGGCCTAACTACGGCTACACTAGAAGAACAGTATTTGGTATCTGCGCTCTGCTGAAG
CCAGTTACCTTCGGAAAAAGAGTTGGTAGCTCTTGATCCGGCAAACAAACCACCGCTGGTAGCGGTGGTT
TTTTTGTTTGCAAGCAGCAGATTACGCGCAGAAAAAAAGGATCTCAAGAAGATCCTTTGATCTTTTCTAC
GGGGTCTGACGCTCAGTGGAACGAAAACTCACGTTAAGGGATTTTGGTCATGAGATTATCAAAAAGGATC
TTCACCTAGATCCTTTTAAATTAAAAATGAAGTTTTAAATCAATCTAAAGTATATATGAGTAAACTTGGT
CTGACAGTTACCAATGCTTAATCAGTGAGGCACCTATCTCAGCGATCTGTCTATTTCGTTCATCCATAGT
TGCCTGACTCCCCGTCGTGTAGATAACTACGATACGGGAGGGCTTACCATCTGGCCCCAGTGCTGCAATG
ATACCGCGAGACCCACGCTCACCGGCTCCAGATTTATCAGCAATAAACCAGCCAGCCGGAAGGGCCGAGC
GCAGAAGTGGTCCTGCAACTTTATCCGCCTCCATCCAGTCTATTAATTGTTGCCGGGAAGCTAGAGTAAG
TAGTTCGCCAGTTAATAGTTTGCGCAACGTTGTTGCCATTGCTACAGGCATCGTGGTGTCACGCTCGTCG
TTTGGTATGGCTTCATTCAGCTCCGGTTCCCAACGATCAAGGCGAGTTACATGATCCCCCATGTTGTGCA
AAAAAGCGGTTAGCTCCTTCGGTCCTCCGATCGTTGTCAGAAGTAAGTTGGCCGCAGTGTTATCACTCAT
GGTTATGGCAGCACTGCATAATTCTCTTACTGTCATGCCATCCGTAAGATGCTTTTCTGTGACTGGTGAG
TACTCAACCAAGTCATTCTGAGAATAGTGTATGCGGCGACCGAGTTGCTCTTGCCCGGCGTCAATACGGG
ATAATACCGCGCCACATAGCAGAACTTTAAAAGTGCTCATCATTGGAAAACGTTCTTCGGGGCGAAAACT
CTCAAGGATCTTACCGCTGTTGAGATCCAGTTCGATGTAACCCACTCGTGCACCCAACTGATCTTCAGCA
TCTTTTACTTTCACCAGCGTTTCTGGGTGAGCAAAAACAGGAAGGCAAAATGCCGCAAAAAAGGGAATAA
GGGCGACACGGAAATGTTGAATACTCATACTCTTCCTTTTTCAATATTATTGAAGCATTTATCAGGGTTA
TTGTCTCATGAGCGGATACATATTTGAATGTATTTAGAAAAATAAACAAATAGGGGTTCCGCGCACATTT
CCCCGAAAAGTGCCACCTGACGTCG
Features (pLannotate 1.2.2; 23 found; start..end, strand, type, name):
     27..79      -  misc_feature   bom (fragment): basis of mobility region from pBR322
    234..613     +  enhancer       CMV enhancer: human cytomegalovirus immediate early enhancer
    614..817     +  promoter       CMV promoter: human cytomegalovirus (CMV) immediate early promoter
    813..846     +  LTR            5' LTR (truncated) (fragment): truncated 5' long terminal repeat (LTR) from HIV-1
    862..880     +  promoter       T7 promoter: promoter for bacteriophage T7 RNA polymerase
    912..3428    +  CDS            ATG9A: ATG9A_HUMAN - Also known as APG9L1. Experimental evidence at protein level: Swiss-Prot protein existence level 1. Involved in autophagy and cytoplasm to vacuole transport (Cvt) vesicle formation. Plays a key role in the organization of the preautophagosomal structure/phagophore assembly site (PAS), the nucleating site for formation of the sequestering vesicle. Cycles between a juxta-nuclear trans-Golgi network compartment and late endosomes. Nutrient starvation induces accumulation on autophagosomes. Starvation-dependent trafficking requires ULK1, ATG13 and SUPT20H. From Homo sapiens (Human).
   3519..3538    +  CDS            Strep-Tag II (fragment): peptide that binds Strep-Tactin®, an engineered form of streptavidin
   3567..3586    +  CDS            Strep-Tag II (fragment): peptide that binds Strep-Tactin®, an engineered form of streptavidin
   3621..3639    -  promoter       SP6 promoter: promoter for bacteriophage SP6 RNA polymerase
   3665..3889    +  polyA_signal   bGH poly(A) signal: bovine growth hormone polyadenylation signal
   3893..3914    +  promoter       SV40 promoter (fragment): SV40 enhancer and early promoter
   3935..4363    +  rep_origin     f1 ori (sequence partly withheld): f1 bacteriophage origin of replication; arrow indicates direction of (+) strand synthesis
   4377..4706    +  promoter       SV40 promoter: SV40 enhancer and early promoter
   4773..5564    +  CDS            neo: KKA2_KLEPN - Also known as kan, nptII. Experimental evidence at protein level: Swiss-Prot protein existence level 1. Resistance to kanamycin, neomycin, paromomycin, ribostamycin, butirosin and gentamicin B. From Klebsiella pneumoniae.
   5588..5746    +  CDS            ble (fragment): BLE_KLEPN - Experimental evidence at protein level: Swiss-Prot protein existence level 1. Binding protein with a strong affinity to the bleomycin family of antibiotics. Binds to CL990; an antimitotic-antibiotic compound. From Klebsiella pneumoniae.
   5741..5862    +  polyA_signal   SV40 poly(A) signal: SV40 polyadenylation signal
   5935..5951    -  protein_bind   lac operator: The lac repressor binds to the lac operator to inhibit transcription in E. coli. This inhibition can be relieved by adding lactose or isopropyl-β-D-thiogalactopyranoside (IPTG). lac repressor encoded by lacI
   5959..5989    -  promoter       lac promoter: promoter for the E. coli lac operon
   6004..6025    -  protein_bind   CAP binding site: CAP binding activates transcription in the presence of cAMP. E. coli catabolite activator protein
   6038..6130    -  CDS            lacI (fragment): lac repressor; lacI; The lac repressor binds to the lac operator to inhibit transcription in E. coli. This inhibition can be relieved by adding lactose or isopropyl-β-D-thiogalactopyranoside (IPTG).
   6313..6901    -  rep_origin     ori: high-copy-number ColE1/pMB1/pBR322/pUC origin of replication
   7072..7932    -  CDS            AmpR: β-lactamase; bla; confers resistance to ampicillin, carbenicillin, and related antibiotics
   7933..8037    -  promoter       AmpR promoter: bla
