[The description below was written by a language model from this plasmid's Addgene catalogue record and pLannotate feature annotations shown in this document.]
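Description:
ATG9A-2STrep is a mammalian expression plasmid built on a pcDNA3.1 backbone, about 8.1 kb in total, carrying the full-length human ATG9A coding sequence (2,517 bp) fused at its C terminus to a tandem Strep tag. ATG9A is a multi-pass membrane protein of the autophagy machinery that cycles between the trans-Golgi network and endosomal compartments and contributes to phagophore formation. Transcription is driven by the human cytomegalovirus immediate-early enhancer and promoter and terminated by the bovine growth hormone polyadenylation signal. The feature table places two Strep-Tag II matches shortly downstream of the ATG9A open reading frame, separated from it and from each other by short spacers, consistent with the "2Strep" tag listed in the catalogue. A T7 promoter lies upstream of the insert and an SP6 promoter downstream in the reverse orientation, both standard features of the backbone's cloning region. The ATG9A sequence is recorded as partly derived from a commercial cDNA clone and was inserted by ligation-independent cloning.

For propagation in E. coli, the plasmid has a high-copy ColE1/pUC-type origin and a β-lactamase gene conferring ampicillin resistance; an f1 origin is also present. A separate cassette, with the SV40 early promoter driving the neomycin phosphotransferase gene and an SV40 polyadenylation signal, allows G418 selection of stably transfected mammalian cells. Several short annotated fragments (HIV-1 LTR, ble, lacI, bom) appear to be partial matches to backbone sequence rather than functional elements. The Strep tags bind Strep-Tactin, making the construct suited to affinity purification and detection of ATG9A and its interacting partners; the associated publication concerns host proteins that bind SARS-CoV-2 NSP3, although the record does not state the specific role of this plasmid in that work.
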