Addgene plasmid #210359: ATG9A-2STrep
Purpose: Expresses ATG9A fused with 2Strep in mammalian cells
Depositing lab: Michele Pagano. Depositing organization: NYU Grossman School of Medicine. Publication: The REEP5/TRAM1 complex binds SARS-CoV-2 NSP3 and promotes virus replication. Li J, Gui Q, Liang FX, Sall J, Zhang Q, Duan Y, Dhabaria A, Askenazi M, Ueberheide B, Stapleford KA, Pagano M. J Virol. 2023 Sep 28:e0050723. doi: 10.1128/jvi.00507-23. PubMed 37768083.
Backbone
  Vector backbone: PcDNA3.1
  Backbone size w/o insert (bp): 5400
  Total vector size (bp): 8000
  Vector type: Mammalian Expression
  Selectable markers: Neomycin (select with G418)
Growth in bacteria
  Bacterial resistance: Ampicillin, 100 μg/mL
  Growth temperature: 37°C
  Growth strain: DH5alpha
  Copy number: High Copy
Gene/Insert
  Gene/Insert name: ATG9A
  Species: H. sapiens (human)
  Insert size (bp): 2517
  GenBank ID: NM_024085.5
  Entrez Gene: ATG9A (a.k.a. APG9L1, MGD3208, mATG9)
  Tag / fusion protein: 2Strep (C terminal on insert)
  Cloning method: Ligation Independent Cloning
  Sequencing primers: 5′ CMV-F; 3′ BGHR
Resource information
  A portion of this plasmid was derived from a plasmid made by: Sino Biological HG22214-U
Terms and licenses: Academic/Nonprofit Terms; Industry Terms: Not Available to Industry
How to cite: ATG9A-2STrep was a gift from Michele Pagano (Addgene plasmid # 210359 ; http://n2t.net/addgene:210359 ; RRID:Addgene_210359)
